Addgene plasmid #129403: CMV-CytERM-mCherry-(F30-2xPepper)10
Purpose: CytERM-mCherry mRNA reporter tagged with (F30-2xPepper)10
Depositing lab: Samie Jaffrey. Depositing organization: Cornell University. Publication: Live imaging of mRNA using RNA-stabilized fluorogenic proteins. Wu J, Zaccara S, Khuperkar D, Kim H, Tanenbaum ME, Jaffrey SR. Nat Methods. 2019 Sep;16(9):862-865. doi: 10.1038/s41592-019-0531-7. Epub 2019 Aug 30. PubMed 31471614.
Backbone
  Vector backbone: pcDNA3.1
  Vector type: Mammalian Expression
Growth in bacteria
  Bacterial resistance: Ampicillin, 100 μg/mL
  Growth temperature: 30°C
  Growth strain: NEB Stable
  Copy number: High Copy
Gene/Insert
  Gene/Insert name: CytERM-mCherry-(F30-2xPepper)10
  Species: Synthetic
  Insert size (bp): 2750
  GenBank ID: MN052906 MN052906
  Promoter: CMV
  Cloning method: Restriction Enzyme; 5′ cloning site HindIII (destroyed during cloning); 3′ cloning site XbaI (not destroyed)
  Sequencing primers: 5′ CGCAAATGGGCGGTAGGCGTG; 3′ TAGAAGGCACAGTCGAGG
Terms and licenses: Academic/Nonprofit Terms; Industry Terms: Not Available to Industry
How to cite: CMV-CytERM-mCherry-(F30-2xPepper)10 was a gift from Samie Jaffrey (Addgene plasmid # 129403 ; http://n2t.net/addgene:129403 ; RRID:Addgene_129403)
