[The description below was written by a language model from this plasmid's Addgene catalogue record and pLannotate feature annotations shown in this document.]
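Description:
CMV-CytERM-mCherry-(F30-2xPepper)10 is a mammalian expression plasmid of about 8.1 kb built on the pcDNA3.1 backbone. It replicates in E. coli from a high-copy ColE1/pUC-type origin under ampicillin selection (AmpR with its bla promoter) and also carries an f1 phage origin. For selection in mammalian cells the backbone supplies a neomycin/kanamycin phosphotransferase gene driven by the SV40 enhancer/early promoter and terminated by an SV40 polyadenylation signal. The short hits to an HIV-1 LTR, ble, lacI and UL126 in the automated annotations are fragment matches rather than functional parts. The two sequence records (repository-determined and depositor-supplied) differ by one nucleotide in length and in their start point, but show the same layout.

The payload is a synthetic insert of roughly 2.75 kb, transcribed from the human CMV immediate-early enhancer/promoter and ended by the bGH polyadenylation signal; a T7 promoter lies just upstream of the coding region. The open reading frame begins with CytERM, annotated as a short N-terminal fragment of rabbit cytochrome P450 2C1 that acts as an endoplasmic reticulum membrane anchor, fused to the red fluorescent protein mCherry. Between the end of mCherry and the poly(A) signal there is an unannotated stretch of about 2 kb, which by the construct name should hold the (F30-2xPepper)10 array: ten repeats of the F30 RNA scaffold, each carrying two Pepper aptamers. The feature tables do not resolve these repeats individually.

The plasmid serves as an mRNA reporter for live-cell imaging. The Pepper tag in the transcript is intended to recruit and stabilise fluorogenic proteins, so that the mRNA can be seen, while mCherry reports the encoded ER-targeted protein.
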