Features (pLannotate 1.2.2; 22 found; start..end, strand, type, name):
     28..80      -  misc_feature   bom (fragment): basis of mobility region from pBR322
    235..614     +  enhancer       CMV enhancer: human cytomegalovirus immediate early enhancer
    654..767     +  CDS            UL126 (fragment): UL126_HCMVA - Protein predicted: Swiss-Prot protein existence level 4. From Human cytomegalovirus (strain AD169) (HHV-5) (Human herpesvirus 5).
    768..819     +  promoter       CMVd2 promoter: truncated human cytomegalovirus (CMV) immediate early promoter that yields moderately reduced expression relative to the full-length promoter
    815..848     +  LTR            5' LTR (truncated) (fragment): truncated 5' long terminal repeat (LTR) from HIV-1
    864..882     +  promoter       T7 promoter: promoter for bacteriophage T7 RNA polymerase
    918..1004    +  CDS            CYP2C1 (fragment): CP2C1_RABIT - Experimental evidence at protein level: Swiss-Prot protein existence level 1. Cytochromes P450 are a group of heme-thiolate monooxygenases. In liver microsomes, this enzyme is involved in an NADPH-dependent electron transport pathway. It oxidizes a variety of structurally unrelated compounds, including steroids, fatty acids, and xenobiotics. From Oryctolagus cuniculus (Rabbit).
   1047..1753    +  CDS            mCherry (fragment): monomeric derivative of DsRed fluorescent protein (Shaner et al., 2004) mammalian codon-optimized
   3727..3954    +  polyA_signal   bGH poly(A) signal: bovine growth hormone polyadenylation signal
   3958..3979    +  promoter       SV40 promoter (fragment): SV40 enhancer and early promoter
   4000..4428    +  rep_origin     f1 ori (sequence partly withheld): f1 bacteriophage origin of replication; arrow indicates direction of (+) strand synthesis
   4442..4771    +  promoter       SV40 promoter: SV40 enhancer and early promoter
   4838..5629    +  CDS            neo: KKA2_KLEPN - Also known as kan, nptII. Experimental evidence at protein level: Swiss-Prot protein existence level 1. Resistance to kanamycin, neomycin, paromomycin, ribostamycin, butirosin and gentamicin B. From Klebsiella pneumoniae.
   5653..5811    +  CDS            ble (fragment): BLE_KLEPN - Experimental evidence at protein level: Swiss-Prot protein existence level 1. Binding protein with a strong affinity to the bleomycin family of antibiotics. Binds to CL990; an antimitotic-antibiotic compound. From Klebsiella pneumoniae.
   5806..5927    +  polyA_signal   SV40 poly(A) signal: SV40 polyadenylation signal
   6000..6016    -  protein_bind   lac operator: The lac repressor binds to the lac operator to inhibit transcription in E. coli. This inhibition can be relieved by adding lactose or isopropyl-β-D-thiogalactopyranoside (IPTG). lac repressor encoded by lacI
   6024..6054    -  promoter       lac promoter: promoter for the E. coli lac operon
   6069..6090    -  protein_bind   CAP binding site: CAP binding activates transcription in the presence of cAMP. E. coli catabolite activator protein
   6103..6195    -  CDS            lacI (fragment): lac repressor; lacI; The lac repressor binds to the lac operator to inhibit transcription in E. coli. This inhibition can be relieved by adding lactose or isopropyl-β-D-thiogalactopyranoside (IPTG).
   6378..6963    -  rep_origin     ori: high-copy-number ColE1/pMB1/pBR322/pUC origin of replication
   7134..7994    -  CDS            AmpR: β-lactamase; bla; confers resistance to ampicillin, carbenicillin, and related antibiotics
   7995..8099    -  promoter       AmpR promoter: bla
>Addgene plasmid #129403 | CMV-CytERM-mCherry-(F30-2xPepper)10 | depositor full sequence | sequence record 248451 | pcDNA3.1
GACGGATCGGGAGATCTCCCGATCCCCTATGGTGCACTCTCAGTACAATCTGCTCTGATGCCGCATAGTT
AAGCCAGTATCTGCTCCCTGCTTGTGTGTTGGAGGTCGCTGAGTAGTGCGCGAGCAAAATTTAAGCTACA
ACAAGGCAAGGCTTGACCGACAATTGCATGAAGAATCTGCTTAGGGTTAGGCGTTTTGCGCTGCTTCGCG
ATGTACGGGCCAGATATACGCGTTGACATTGATTATTGACTAGTTATTAATAGTAATCAATTACGGGGTC
ATTAGTTCATAGCCCATATATGGAGTTCCGCGTTACATAACTTACGGTAAATGGCCCGCCTGGCTGACCG
CCCAACGACCCCCGCCCATTGACGTCAATAATGACGTATGTTCCCATAGTAACGCCAATAGGGACTTTCC
ATTGACGTCAATGGGTGGAGTATTTACGGTAAACTGCCCACTTGGCAGTACATCAAGTGTATCATATGCC
AAGTACGCCCCCTATTGACGTCAATGACGGTAAATGGCCCGCCTGGCATTATGCCCAGTACATGACCTTA
TGGGACTTTCCTACTTGGCAGTACATCTACGTATTAGTCATCGCTATTACCATGGTGATGCGGTTTTGGC
AGTACATCAATGGGCGTGGATAGCGGTTTGACTCACGGGGATTTCCAAGTCTCCACCCCATTGACGTCAA
TGGGAGTTTGTTTTGGCACCAAAATCAACGGGACTTTCCAAAATGTCGTAACAACTCCGCCCCCATTGAC
GCAAATGGGCGGTAGGCGTGTACGGTGGGAGGTCTATATAAGCAGAGCTCTCTGGCTAACTAGAGAACCC
ACTGCTTACTGGCTTATCGAAATTAATACGACTCACTATAGGGAGACCCAAGCTGGCTAGCGTTTAAACT
TGCCACCATGGACCCTGTGGTGGTGCTGGGGCTCTGTCTCTCCTGTTTGCTTCTCCTTTCACTCTGGAAA
CAGAGCTATGGGGGAGGGAAACTGGGCGGAAGCGGAGGGACGGGGGGTTCAGGAACTTCAGGGGGTGTGA
GCAAGGGCGAGGAGGATAACATGGCCATCATCAAGGAGTTCATGCGCTTCAAGGTGCACATGGAGGGCTC
CGTGAACGGCCACGAGTTCGAGATCGAGGGCGAGGGCGAGGGCCGCCCCTACGAGGGCACCCAGACCGCC
AAGCTGAAGGTGACCAAGGGTGGCCCCCTGCCCTTCGCCTGGGACATCCTGTCCCCTCAGTTCATGTACG
GCTCCAAGGCCTACGTGAAGCACCCCGCCGACATCCCCGACTACTTGAAGCTGTCCTTCCCCGAGGGCTT
CAAGTGGGAGCGCGTGATGAACTTCGAGGACGGCGGCGTGGTGACCGTGACCCAGGACTCCTCCCTGCAG
GACGGCGAGTTCATCTACAAGGTGAAGCTGCGCGGCACCAACTTCCCCTCCGACGGCCCCGTAATGCAGA
AGAAGACCATGGGCTGGGAGGCCTCCTCCGAGCGGATGTACCCCGAGGACGGCGCCCTGAAGGGCGAGAT
CAAGCAGAGGCTGAAGCTGAAGGACGGCGGCCACTACGACGCTGAGGTCAAGACCACCTACAAGGCCAAG
AAGCCCGTGCAGCTGCCCGGCGCCTACAACGTCAACATCAAGTTGGACATCACCTCCCACAACGAGGACT
ACACCATCGTGGAACAGTACGAACGCGCCGAGGGCCGCCACTCCACCGGCGGCATGGACGAGCTGTACAA
GTAACTCGAGATCCGTTACGGCCGGAATCAATCGCTAATCACTCAACTTGCCATGTGTATGTGGGAAGCG
TAGAAAGGCTCGTTGAGCTCATTAGCTCCGAGCCCGACTACGTTTCCCACATACTCTGATGATCCGCTAG
CAAAGGCTCGTCTGAGCTCATTAGCTCCGAGCCCGAGGTACCGGATCATTCATGGCAAGTCCAGCGCAAT
CTATTACGAAAATCATCCGACGTCGCGATGTCTATGCGGGAAGCGTAGAAAGGCTCGTCTGAGCTCATTA
GCTCCGAGCCCGACTACGTTTCCCGCATAGTCTGATCATCCGCTAGCAAAGGCTCGTTGAGCTCATTAGC
TCCGAGCCCGAGGTACCGGATGATTCATCGCGACGCTGCGGAAAATCTCACAAAATCACGTCAAACGTCG
CCGTGTGTGTGTAGGAAGCGTAGAAAGGCTCGTCTGAGCTCATTAGCTCCGAGCCCGACTACGTTTCCTA
CACACTCTGACGATCCGCTAGCAAAGGCTCGTTGAGCTCATTAGCTCCGAGCCCGAGGTACCGGATCGTT
CACGGCGACGCCGATAATCCACATACTTACAATCAGGCAATCTTGCCATGTGTATGTGGGAAGCGTAGAA
AGGCTCGTTGAGCTCATTAGCTCCGAGCCCGACTACGTTTCCCACATACTCTGATGATCCGCTAGCAAAG
GCTCGTTGAGCTCATTAGCTCCGAGCCCGAGGTACCGGATCATTCATGGCAAGTATCAAGATCGAACGGC
GCAAGATATTGTCACGTCGCGATGTCTATGCGGGAAGCGTAGAAAGGCTCGTTGAGCTCATTAGCTCCGA
GCCCGACTACGTTTCCCGCATAGTCTGATCATCCGCTAGCAAAGGCTCGTCTGAGCTCATTAGCTCCGAG
CCCGAGGTACCGGATGATTCATCGCGACGTCCTCGCTAGATATGTTAGGTTCTTAGGCATTTCGCCGTGT
GTGTGTAGGAAGCGTAGAAAGGCTCGTTGAGCTCATTAGCTCCGAGCCCGACTACGTTTCCTACACACTC
TGACGATCCGCTAGCAAAGGCTCGTCTGAGCTCATTAGCTCCGAGCCCGAGGTACCGGATCGTTCACGGC
GAAAAGATCGTCTGCAATTCCGATTAGACGTACACTTGCCATGTGTATGTGGGAAGCGTAGAAAGGCTCG
TCTGAGCTCATTAGCTCCGAGCCCGACTACGTTTCCCACATACTCTGATGATCCGCTAGCAAAGGCTCGT
TGAGCTCATTAGCTCCGAGCCCGAGGTACCGGATCATTCATGGCAAGATCCAAGCTACTTCCTCCATACC
TATCCTCCTCGCGATGTCTATGCGGGAAGCGTAGAAAGGCTCGTCTGAGCTCATTAGCTCCGAGCCCGAC
TACGTTTCCCGCATAGTCTGATCATCCGCTAGCAAAGGCTCGTTGAGCTCATTAGCTCCGAGCCCGAGGT
ACCGGATGATTCATCGCGAGATCATAACGCAATACCGTACACTGTCCAATCCTCGCCGTGTGTGTGTAGG
AAGCGTAGAAAGGCTCGTCTGAGCTCATTAGCTCCGAGCCCGACTACGTTTCCTACACACTCTGACGATC
CGCTAGCAAAGGCTCGTTGAGCTCATTAGCTCCGAGCCCGAGGTACCGGATCGTTCACGGCGAGGATAAT
CAATCCACATACATCACACCACAATTCTTGCCATGTGTATGTGGGAAGCGTAGAAAGGCTCGTCTGAGCT
CATTAGCTCCGAGCCCGACTACGTTTCCCACATACTCTGATGATCCGCTAGCAAAGGCTCGTCTGAGCTC
ATTAGCTCCGAGCCCGAGGTACCGGATCATTCATGGCAAGAATTGGTCGTTCTTCTTGGCGGCCGCTCGA
CTAAATCACCGGTAATCTTCTTGTCCATCTAGACCTTATAAAGATCTTTGTACAAGGGCCCGTTTAAACC
CGCTGATCAGCCTCGACTGTGCCTTCTAGTTGCCAGCCATCTGTTGTTTGCCCCTCCCCCGTGCCTTCCT
TGACCCTGGAAAGGTGCCACTCCCACTGTCCTTTCCTAATAAAATGAGGAAATTGCATCGCATTGTCTGA
GTAGGTGTCATTCTATTCTGGGGGGTGGGGGTGGGGGCAGGACAGCAAGGGGGAGGATTGGGAAGACAAT
AGCAGGCATGCTGGGGATGCGGTGGGCTCTATGGCTTCTGAGGCGGAAAGAACCAGCTGGGGCTCTAGGG
GGTATCCCC
[124 nt withheld, positions 4000-4123]
C
[91 nt withheld, positions 4125-4215]
A
[49 nt withheld, positions 4217-4265]
CCTTTGACGTTGGAGTCCACGTTCTTT
[37 nt withheld, positions 4293-4329]
ACCCTATCTCGGTCTATTCTTTTGATTTATAAGGGATTTTGCCGATTTCGGCCTATTGGTTAAAAAATGA
GCTGATTTAACAAAAATTTAACGCGAATTAATTCTGTGGAATGTGTGTCAGTTAGGGTGTGGAAAGTCCC
CAGGCTCCCCAGCAGGCAGAAGTATGCAAAGCATGCATCTCAATTAGTCAGCAACCAGGTGTGGAAAGTC
CCCAGGCTCCCCAGCAGGCAGAAGTATGCAAAGCATGCATCTCAATTAGTCAGCAACCATAGTCCCGCCC
CTAACTCCGCCCATCCCGCCCCTAACTCCGCCCAGTTCCGCCCATTCTCCGCCCCATGGCTGACTAATTT
TTTTTATTTATGCAGAGGCCGAGGCCGCCTCTGCCTCTGAGCTATTCCAGAAGTAGTGAGGAGGCTTTTT
TGGAGGCCTAGGCTTTTGCAAAAAGCTCCCGGGAGCTTGTATATCCATTTTCGGATCTGATCAAGAGACA
GGATGAGGATCGTTTCGCATGATTGAACAAGATGGATTGCACGCAGGTTCTCCGGCCGCTTGGGTGGAGA
GGCTATTCGGCTATGACTGGGCACAACAGACAATCGGCTGCTCTGATGCCGCCGTGTTCCGGCTGTCAGC
GCAGGGGCGCCCGGTTCTTTTTGTCAAGACCGACCTGTCCGGTGCCCTGAATGAACTGCAGGACGAGGCA
GCGCGGCTATCGTGGCTGGCCACGACGGGCGTTCCTTGCGCAGCTGTGCTCGACGTTGTCACTGAAGCGG
GAAGGGACTGGCTGCTATTGGGCGAAGTGCCGGGGCAGGATCTCCTGTCATCTCACCTTGCTCCTGCCGA
GAAAGTATCCATCATGGCTGATGCAATGCGGCGGCTGCATACGCTTGATCCGGCTACCTGCCCATTCGAC
CACCAAGCGAAACATCGCATCGAGCGAGCACGTACTCGGATGGAAGCCGGTCTTGTCGATCAGGATGATC
TGGACGAAGAGCATCAGGGGCTCGCGCCAGCCGAACTGTTCGCCAGGCTCAAGGCGCGCATGCCCGACGG
CGAGGATCTCGTCGTGACCCATGGCGATGCCTGCTTGCCGAATATCATGGTGGAAAATGGCCGCTTTTCT
GGATTCATCGACTGTGGCCGGCTGGGTGTGGCGGACCGCTATCAGGACATAGCGTTGGCTACCCGTGATA
TTGCTGAAGAGCTTGGCGGCGAATGGGCTGACCGCTTCCTCGTGCTTTACGGTATCGCCGCTCCCGATTC
GCAGCGCATCGCCTTCTATCGCCTTCTTGACGAGTTCTTCTGAGCGGGACTCTGGGGTTCGAAATGACCG
ACCAAGCGACGCCCAACCTGCCATCACGAGATTTCGATTCCACCGCCGCCTTCTATGAAAGGTTGGGCTT
CGGAATCGTTTTCCGGGACGCCGGCTGGATGATCCTCCAGCGCGGGGATCTCATGCTGGAGTTCTTCGCC
CACCCCAACTTGTTTATTGCAGCTTATAATGGTTACAAATAAAGCAATAGCATCACAAATTTCACAAATA
AAGCATTTTTTTCACTGCATTCTAGTTGTGGTTTGTCCAAACTCATCAATGTATCTTATCATGTCTGTAT
ACCGTCGACCTCTAGCTAGAGCTTGGCGTAATCATGGTCATAGCTGTTTCCTGTGTGAAATTGTTATCCG
CTCACAATTCCACACAACATACGAGCCGGAAGCATAAAGTGTAAAGCCTGGGGTGCCTAATGAGTGAGCT
AACTCACATTAATTGCGTTGCGCTCACTGCCCGCTTTCCAGTCGGGAAACCTGTCGTGCCAGCTGCATTA
ATGAATCGGCCAACGCGCGGGGAGAGGCGGTTTGCGTATTGGGCGCTCTTCCGCTTCCTCGCTCACTGAC
TCGCTGCGCTCGGTCGTTCGGCTGCGGCGAGCGGTATCAGCTCACTCAAAGGCGGTAATACGGTTATCCA
CAGAATCAGGGGATAACGCAGGAAAGAACATGTGAGCAAAAGGCCAGCAAAAGGCCAGGAACCGTAAAAA
GGCCGCGTTGCTGGCGTTTTTCCATAGGCTCCGCCCCCCTGACGAGCATCACAAAAATCGACGCTCAAGT
CAGAGGTGGCGAAACCCGACAGGACTATAAAGATACCAGGCGTTTCCCCCTGGAAGCTCCCTCGTGCGCT
CTCCTGTTCCGACCCTGCCGCTTACCGGATACCTGTCCGCCTTTCTCCCTTCGGGAAGCGTGGCGCTTTC
TCATAGCTCACGCTGTAGGTATCTCAGTTCGGTGTAGGTCGTTCGCTCCAAGCTGGGCTGTGTGCACGAA
CCCCCCGTTCAGCCCGACCGCTGCGCCTTATCCGGTAACTATCGTCTTGAGTCCAACCCGGTAAGACACG
ACTTATCGCCACTGGCAGCAGCCACTGGTAACAGGATTAGCAGAGCGAGGTATGTAGGCGGTGCTACAGA
GTTCTTGAAGTGGTGGCCTAACTACGGCTACACTAGAAGAACAGTATTTGGTATCTGCGCTCTGCTGAAG
CCAGTTACCTTCGGAAAAAGAGTTGGTAGCTCTTGATCCGGCAAACAAACCACCGCTGGTAGCGGTTTTT
TTGTTTGCAAGCAGCAGATTACGCGCAGAAAAAAAGGATCTCAAGAAGATCCTTTGATCTTTTCTACGGG
GTCTGACGCTCAGTGGAACGAAAACTCACGTTAAGGGATTTTGGTCATGAGATTATCAAAAAGGATCTTC
ACCTAGATCCTTTTAAATTAAAAATGAAGTTTTAAATCAATCTAAAGTATATATGAGTAAACTTGGTCTG
ACAGTTACCAATGCTTAATCAGTGAGGCACCTATCTCAGCGATCTGTCTATTTCGTTCATCCATAGTTGC
CTGACTCCCCGTCGTGTAGATAACTACGATACGGGAGGGCTTACCATCTGGCCCCAGTGCTGCAATGATA
CCGCGAGACCCACGCTCACCGGCTCCAGATTTATCAGCAATAAACCAGCCAGCCGGAAGGGCCGAGCGCA
GAAGTGGTCCTGCAACTTTATCCGCCTCCATCCAGTCTATTAATTGTTGCCGGGAAGCTAGAGTAAGTAG
TTCGCCAGTTAATAGTTTGCGCAACGTTGTTGCCATTGCTACAGGCATCGTGGTGTCACGCTCGTCGTTT
GGTATGGCTTCATTCAGCTCCGGTTCCCAACGATCAAGGCGAGTTACATGATCCCCCATGTTGTGCAAAA
AAGCGGTTAGCTCCTTCGGTCCTCCGATCGTTGTCAGAAGTAAGTTGGCCGCAGTGTTATCACTCATGGT
TATGGCAGCACTGCATAATTCTCTTACTGTCATGCCATCCGTAAGATGCTTTTCTGTGACTGGTGAGTAC
TCAACCAAGTCATTCTGAGAATAGTGTATGCGGCGACCGAGTTGCTCTTGCCCGGCGTCAATACGGGATA
ATACCGCGCCACATAGCAGAACTTTAAAAGTGCTCATCATTGGAAAACGTTCTTCGGGGCGAAAACTCTC
AAGGATCTTACCGCTGTTGAGATCCAGTTCGATGTAACCCACTCGTGCACCCAACTGATCTTCAGCATCT
TTTACTTTCACCAGCGTTTCTGGGTGAGCAAAAACAGGAAGGCAAAATGCCGCAAAAAAGGGAATAAGGG
CGACACGGAAATGTTGAATACTCATACTCTTCCTTTTTCAATATTATTGAAGCATTTATCAGGGTTATTG
TCTCATGAGCGGATACATATTTGAATGTATTTAGAAAAATAAACAAATAGGGGTTCCGCGCACATTTCCC
CGAAAAGTGCCACCTGACGTC
