Features (pLannotate 1.2.2; 21 found; start..end, strand, type, name):
      1..380     +  enhancer       CMV enhancer: human cytomegalovirus immediate early enhancer
    381..584     +  promoter       CMV promoter: human cytomegalovirus (CMV) immediate early promoter
    580..613     +  LTR            5' LTR (truncated) (fragment): truncated 5' long terminal repeat (LTR) from HIV-1
    629..647     +  promoter       T7 promoter: promoter for bacteriophage T7 RNA polymerase
    683..769     +  CDS            CYP2C1 (fragment): CP2C1_RABIT - Experimental evidence at protein level: Swiss-Prot protein existence level 1. Cytochromes P450 are a group of heme-thiolate monooxygenases. In liver microsomes, this enzyme is involved in an NADPH-dependent electron transport pathway. It oxidizes a variety of structurally unrelated compounds, including steroids, fatty acids, and xenobiotics. From Oryctolagus cuniculus (Rabbit).
    812..1518    +  CDS            mCherry (fragment): monomeric derivative of DsRed fluorescent protein (Shaner et al., 2004) mammalian codon-optimized
   3492..3716    +  polyA_signal   bGH poly(A) signal: bovine growth hormone polyadenylation signal
   3720..3741    +  promoter       SV40 promoter (fragment): SV40 enhancer and early promoter
   3762..4190    +  rep_origin     f1 ori (sequence partly withheld): f1 bacteriophage origin of replication; arrow indicates direction of (+) strand synthesis
   4204..4533    +  promoter       SV40 promoter: SV40 enhancer and early promoter
   4600..5391    +  CDS            neo: KKA2_KLEPN - Also known as kan, nptII. Experimental evidence at protein level: Swiss-Prot protein existence level 1. Resistance to kanamycin, neomycin, paromomycin, ribostamycin, butirosin and gentamicin B. From Klebsiella pneumoniae.
   5415..5573    +  CDS            ble (fragment): BLE_KLEPN - Experimental evidence at protein level: Swiss-Prot protein existence level 1. Binding protein with a strong affinity to the bleomycin family of antibiotics. Binds to CL990; an antimitotic-antibiotic compound. From Klebsiella pneumoniae.
   5568..5689    +  polyA_signal   SV40 poly(A) signal: SV40 polyadenylation signal
   5762..5778    -  protein_bind   lac operator: The lac repressor binds to the lac operator to inhibit transcription in E. coli. This inhibition can be relieved by adding lactose or isopropyl-β-D-thiogalactopyranoside (IPTG). lac repressor encoded by lacI
   5786..5816    -  promoter       lac promoter: promoter for the E. coli lac operon
   5831..5852    -  protein_bind   CAP binding site: CAP binding activates transcription in the presence of cAMP. E. coli catabolite activator protein
   5865..5957    -  CDS            lacI (fragment): lac repressor; lacI; The lac repressor binds to the lac operator to inhibit transcription in E. coli. This inhibition can be relieved by adding lactose or isopropyl-β-D-thiogalactopyranoside (IPTG).
   6140..6728    -  rep_origin     ori: high-copy-number ColE1/pMB1/pBR322/pUC origin of replication
   6899..7759    -  CDS            AmpR: β-lactamase; bla; confers resistance to ampicillin, carbenicillin, and related antibiotics
   7760..7864    -  promoter       AmpR promoter: bla
   7923..7975    -  misc_feature   bom (fragment): basis of mobility region from pBR322
>Addgene plasmid #129403 | CMV-CytERM-mCherry-(F30-2xPepper)10 | addgene full sequence | sequence record 254704 | Addgene NGS Result
GACATTGATTATTGACTAGTTATTAATAGTAATCAATTACGGGGTCATTAGTTCATAGCCCATATATGGA
GTTCCGCGTTACATAACTTACGGTAAATGGCCCGCCTGGCTGACCGCCCAACGACCCCCGCCCATTGACG
TCAATAATGACGTATGTTCCCATAGTAACGCCAATAGGGACTTTCCATTGACGTCAATGGGTGGAGTATT
TACGGTAAACTGCCCACTTGGCAGTACATCAAGTGTATCATATGCCAAGTACGCCCCCTATTGACGTCAA
TGACGGTAAATGGCCCGCCTGGCATTATGCCCAGTACATGACCTTATGGGACTTTCCTACTTGGCAGTAC
ATCTACGTATTAGTCATCGCTATTACCATGGTGATGCGGTTTTGGCAGTACATCAATGGGCGTGGATAGC
GGTTTGACTCACGGGGATTTCCAAGTCTCCACCCCATTGACGTCAATGGGAGTTTGTTTTGGCACCAAAA
TCAACGGGACTTTCCAAAATGTCGTAACAACTCCGCCCCATTGACGCAAATGGGCGGTAGGCGTGTACGG
TGGGAGGTCTATATAAGCAGAGCTCTCTGGCTAACTAGAGAACCCACTGCTTACTGGCTTATCGAAATTA
ATACGACTCACTATAGGGAGACCCAAGCTGGCTAGCGTTTAAACTTGCCACCATGGACCCTGTGGTGGTG
CTGGGGCTCTGTCTCTCCTGTTTGCTTCTCCTTTCACTCTGGAAACAGAGCTATGGGGGAGGGAAACTGG
GCGGAAGCGGAGGGACGGGGGGTTCAGGAACTTCAGGGGGTGTGAGCAAGGGCGAGGAGGATAACATGGC
CATCATCAAGGAGTTCATGCGCTTCAAGGTGCACATGGAGGGCTCCGTGAACGGCCACGAGTTCGAGATC
GAGGGCGAGGGCGAGGGCCGCCCCTACGAGGGCACCCAGACCGCCAAGCTGAAGGTGACCAAGGGTGGCC
CCCTGCCCTTCGCCTGGGACATCCTGTCCCCTCAGTTCATGTACGGCTCCAAGGCCTACGTGAAGCACCC
CGCCGACATCCCCGACTACTTGAAGCTGTCCTTCCCCGAGGGCTTCAAGTGGGAGCGCGTGATGAACTTC
GAGGACGGCGGCGTGGTGACCGTGACCCAGGACTCCTCCCTGCAGGACGGCGAGTTCATCTACAAGGTGA
AGCTGCGCGGCACCAACTTCCCCTCCGACGGCCCCGTAATGCAGAAGAAGACCATGGGCTGGGAGGCCTC
CTCCGAGCGGATGTACCCCGAGGACGGCGCCCTGAAGGGCGAGATCAAGCAGAGGCTGAAGCTGAAGGAC
GGCGGCCACTACGACGCTGAGGTCAAGACCACCTACAAGGCCAAGAAGCCCGTGCAGCTGCCCGGCGCCT
ACAACGTCAACATCAAGTTGGACATCACCTCCCACAACGAGGACTACACCATCGTGGAACAGTACGAACG
CGCCGAGGGCCGCCACTCCACCGGCGGCATGGACGAGCTGTACAAGTAACTCGAGATCCGTTACGGCCGG
AATCAATCGCTAATCACTCAACTTGCCATGTGTATGTGGGAAGCGTAGAAAGGCTCGTTGAGCTCATTAG
CTCCGAGCCCGACTACGTTTCCCACATACTCTGATGATCCGCTAGCAAAGGCTCGTCTGAGCTCATTAGC
TCCGAGCCCGAGGTACCGGATCATTCATGGCAAGTCCAGCGCAATCTATTACGAAAATCATCCGACGTCG
CGATGTCTATGCGGGAAGCGTAGAAAGGCTCGTCTGAGCTCATTAGCTCCGAGCCCGACTACGTTTCCCG
CATAGTCTGATCATCCGCTAGCAAAGGCTCGTTGAGCTCATTAGCTCCGAGCCCGAGGTACCGGATGATT
CATCGCGACGCTGCGGAAAATCTCACAAAATCACGTCAAACGTCGCCGTGTGTGTGTAGGAAGCGTAGAA
AGGCTCGTCTGAGCTCATTAGCTCCGAGCCCGACTACGTTTCCTACACACTCTGACGATCCGCTAGCAAA
GGCTCGTTGAGCTCATTAGCTCCGAGCCCGAGGTACCGGATCGTTCACGGCGACGCCGATAATCCACATA
CTTACAATCAGGCAATCTTGCCATGTGTATGTGGGAAGCGTAGAAAGGCTCGTTGAGCTCATTAGCTCCG
AGCCCGACTACGTTTCCCACATACTCTGATGATCCGCTAGCAAAGGCTCGTTGAGCTCATTAGCTCCGAG
CCCGAGGTACCGGATCATTCATGGCAAGTATCAAGATCGAACGGCGCAAGATATTGTCACGTCGCGATGT
CTATGCGGGAAGCGTAGAAAGGCTCGTTGAGCTCATTAGCTCCGAGCCCGACTACGTTTCCCGCATAGTC
TGATCATCCGCTAGCAAAGGCTCGTCTGAGCTCATTAGCTCCGAGCCCGAGGTACCGGATGATTCATCGC
GACGTCCTCGCTAGATATGTTAGGTTCTTAGGCATTTCGCCGTGTGTGTGTAGGAAGCGTAGAAAGGCTC
GTTGAGCTCATTAGCTCCGAGCCCGACTACGTTTCCTACACACTCTGACGATCCGCTAGCAAAGGCTCGT
CTGAGCTCATTAGCTCCGAGCCCGAGGTACCGGATCGTTCACGGCGAAAAGATCGTCTGCAATTCCGATT
AGACGTACACTTGCCATGTGTATGTGGGAAGCGTAGAAAGGCTCGTCTGAGCTCATTAGCTCCGAGCCCG
ACTACGTTTCCCACATACTCTGATGATCCGCTAGCAAAGGCTCGTTGAGCTCATTAGCTCCGAGCCCGAG
GTACCGGATCATTCATGGCAAGATCCAAGCTACTTCCTCCATACCTATCCTCCTCGCGATGTCTATGCGG
GAAGCGTAGAAAGGCTCGTCTGAGCTCATTAGCTCCGAGCCCGACTACGTTTCCCGCATAGTCTGATCAT
CCGCTAGCAAAGGCTCGTTGAGCTCATTAGCTCCGAGCCCGAGGTACCGGATGATTCATCGCGAGATCAT
AACGCAATACCGTACACTGTCCAATCCTCGCCGTGTGTGTGTAGGAAGCGTAGAAAGGCTCGTCTGAGCT
CATTAGCTCCGAGCCCGACTACGTTTCCTACACACTCTGACGATCCGCTAGCAAAGGCTCGTTGAGCTCA
TTAGCTCCGAGCCCGAGGTACCGGATCGTTCACGGCGAGGATAATCAATCCACATACATCACACCACAAT
TCTTGCCATGTGTATGTGGGAAGCGTAGAAAGGCTCGTCTGAGCTCATTAGCTCCGAGCCCGACTACGTT
TCCCACATACTCTGATGATCCGCTAGCAAAGGCTCGTCTGAGCTCATTAGCTCCGAGCCCGAGGTACCGG
ATCATTCATGGCAAGAATTGGTCGTTCTTCTTGGCGGCCGCTCGACTAAATCACCGGTAATCTTCTTGTC
CATCTAGACCTTATAAAGATCTTTGTACAAGGGCCCGTTTAAACCCGCTGATCAGCCTCGACTGTGCCTT
CTAGTTGCCAGCCATCTGTTGTTTGCCCCTCCCCCGTGCCTTCCTTGACCCTGGAAGGTGCCACTCCCAC
TGTCCTTTCCTAATAAAATGAGGAAATTGCATCGCATTGTCTGAGTAGGTGTCATTCTATTCTGGGGGGT
GGGGTGGGGCAGGACAGCAAGGGGGAGGATTGGGAAGACAATAGCAGGCATGCTGGGGATGCGGTGGGCT
CTATGGCTTCTGAGGCGGAAAGAACCAGCTGGGGCTCTAGGGGGTATCCCC
[124 nt withheld, positions 3762-3885]
C
[91 nt withheld, positions 3887-3977]
A
[49 nt withheld, positions 3979-4027]
CCTTTGACGTTGGAGTCCACGTTCTTT
[37 nt withheld, positions 4055-4091]
ACCCTATCTCGGTCTATTCTTTTGATTTATAAGGGATTTTGCCGATTTCGGCCTATTGGTTAAAAAATGA
GCTGATTTAACAAAAATTTAACGCGAATTAATTCTGTGGAATGTGTGTCAGTTAGGGTGTGGAAAGTCCC
CAGGCTCCCCAGCAGGCAGAAGTATGCAAAGCATGCATCTCAATTAGTCAGCAACCAGGTGTGGAAAGTC
CCCAGGCTCCCCAGCAGGCAGAAGTATGCAAAGCATGCATCTCAATTAGTCAGCAACCATAGTCCCGCCC
CTAACTCCGCCCATCCCGCCCCTAACTCCGCCCAGTTCCGCCCATTCTCCGCCCCATGGCTGACTAATTT
TTTTTATTTATGCAGAGGCCGAGGCCGCCTCTGCCTCTGAGCTATTCCAGAAGTAGTGAGGAGGCTTTTT
TGGAGGCCTAGGCTTTTGCAAAAAGCTCCCGGGAGCTTGTATATCCATTTTCGGATCTGATCAAGAGACA
GGATGAGGATCGTTTCGCATGATTGAACAAGATGGATTGCACGCAGGTTCTCCGGCCGCTTGGGTGGAGA
GGCTATTCGGCTATGACTGGGCACAACAGACAATCGGCTGCTCTGATGCCGCCGTGTTCCGGCTGTCAGC
GCAGGGGCGCCCGGTTCTTTTTGTCAAGACCGACCTGTCCGGTGCCCTGAATGAACTGCAGGACGAGGCA
GCGCGGCTATCGTGGCTGGCCACGACGGGCGTTCCTTGCGCAGCTGTGCTCGACGTTGTCACTGAAGCGG
GAAGGGACTGGCTGCTATTGGGCGAAGTGCCGGGGCAGGATCTCCTGTCATCTCACCTTGCTCCTGCCGA
GAAAGTATCCATCATGGCTGATGCAATGCGGCGGCTGCATACGCTTGATCCGGCTACCTGCCCATTCGAC
CACCAAGCGAAACATCGCATCGAGCGAGCACGTACTCGGATGGAAGCCGGTCTTGTCGATCAGGATGATC
TGGACGAAGAGCATCAGGGGCTCGCGCCAGCCGAACTGTTCGCCAGGCTCAAGGCGCGCATGCCCGACGG
CGAGGATCTCGTCGTGACCCATGGCGATGCCTGCTTGCCGAATATCATGGTGGAAAATGGCCGCTTTTCT
GGATTCATCGACTGTGGCCGGCTGGGTGTGGCGGACCGCTATCAGGACATAGCGTTGGCTACCCGTGATA
TTGCTGAAGAGCTTGGCGGCGAATGGGCTGACCGCTTCCTCGTGCTTTACGGTATCGCCGCTCCCGATTC
GCAGCGCATCGCCTTCTATCGCCTTCTTGACGAGTTCTTCTGAGCGGGACTCTGGGGTTCGAAATGACCG
ACCAAGCGACGCCCAACCTGCCATCACGAGATTTCGATTCCACCGCCGCCTTCTATGAAAGGTTGGGCTT
CGGAATCGTTTTCCGGGACGCCGGCTGGATGATCCTCCAGCGCGGGGATCTCATGCTGGAGTTCTTCGCC
CACCCCAACTTGTTTATTGCAGCTTATAATGGTTACAAATAAAGCAATAGCATCACAAATTTCACAAATA
AAGCATTTTTTTCACTGCATTCTAGTTGTGGTTTGTCCAAACTCATCAATGTATCTTATCATGTCTGTAT
ACCGTCGACCTCTAGCTAGAGCTTGGCGTAATCATGGTCATAGCTGTTTCCTGTGTGAAATTGTTATCCG
CTCACAATTCCACACAACATACGAGCCGGAAGCATAAAGTGTAAAGCCTGGGGTGCCTAATGAGTGAGCT
AACTCACATTAATTGCGTTGCGCTCACTGCCCGCTTTCCAGTCGGGAAACCTGTCGTGCCAGCTGCATTA
ATGAATCGGCCAACGCGCGGGGAGAGGCGGTTTGCGTATTGGGCGCTCTTCCGCTTCCTCGCTCACTGAC
TCGCTGCGCTCGGTCGTTCGGCTGCGGCGAGCGGTATCAGCTCACTCAAAGGCGGTAATACGGTTATCCA
CAGAATCAGGGGATAACGCAGGAAAGAACATGTGAGCAAAAGGCCAGCAAAAGGCCAGGAACCGTAAAAA
GGCCGCGTTGCTGGCGTTTTTCCATAGGCTCCGCCCCCCTGACGAGCATCACAAAAATCGACGCTCAAGT
CAGAGGTGGCGAAACCCGACAGGACTATAAAGATACCAGGCGTTTCCCCCTGGAAGCTCCCTCGTGCGCT
CTCCTGTTCCGACCCTGCCGCTTACCGGATACCTGTCCGCCTTTCTCCCTTCGGGAAGCGTGGCGCTTTC
TCATAGCTCACGCTGTAGGTATCTCAGTTCGGTGTAGGTCGTTCGCTCCAAGCTGGGCTGTGTGCACGAA
CCCCCCGTTCAGCCCGACCGCTGCGCCTTATCCGGTAACTATCGTCTTGAGTCCAACCCGGTAAGACACG
ACTTATCGCCACTGGCAGCAGCCACTGGTAACAGGATTAGCAGAGCGAGGTATGTAGGCGGTGCTACAGA
GTTCTTGAAGTGGTGGCCTAACTACGGCTACACTAGAAGAACAGTATTTGGTATCTGCGCTCTGCTGAAG
CCAGTTACCTTCGGAAAAAGAGTTGGTAGCTCTTGATCCGGCAAACAAACCACCGCTGGTAGCGGTGGTT
TTTTTGTTTGCAAGCAGCAGATTACGCGCAGAAAAAAAGGATCTCAAGAAGATCCTTTGATCTTTTCTAC
GGGGTCTGACGCTCAGTGGAACGAAAACTCACGTTAAGGGATTTTGGTCATGAGATTATCAAAAAGGATC
TTCACCTAGATCCTTTTAAATTAAAAATGAAGTTTTAAATCAATCTAAAGTATATATGAGTAAACTTGGT
CTGACAGTTACCAATGCTTAATCAGTGAGGCACCTATCTCAGCGATCTGTCTATTTCGTTCATCCATAGT
TGCCTGACTCCCCGTCGTGTAGATAACTACGATACGGGAGGGCTTACCATCTGGCCCCAGTGCTGCAATG
ATACCGCGAGACCCACGCTCACCGGCTCCAGATTTATCAGCAATAAACCAGCCAGCCGGAAGGGCCGAGC
GCAGAAGTGGTCCTGCAACTTTATCCGCCTCCATCCAGTCTATTAATTGTTGCCGGGAAGCTAGAGTAAG
TAGTTCGCCAGTTAATAGTTTGCGCAACGTTGTTGCCATTGCTACAGGCATCGTGGTGTCACGCTCGTCG
TTTGGTATGGCTTCATTCAGCTCCGGTTCCCAACGATCAAGGCGAGTTACATGATCCCCCATGTTGTGCA
AAAAAGCGGTTAGCTCCTTCGGTCCTCCGATCGTTGTCAGAAGTAAGTTGGCCGCAGTGTTATCACTCAT
GGTTATGGCAGCACTGCATAATTCTCTTACTGTCATGCCATCCGTAAGATGCTTTTCTGTGACTGGTGAG
TACTCAACCAAGTCATTCTGAGAATAGTGTATGCGGCGACCGAGTTGCTCTTGCCCGGCGTCAATACGGG
ATAATACCGCGCCACATAGCAGAACTTTAAAAGTGCTCATCATTGGAAAACGTTCTTCGGGGCGAAAACT
CTCAAGGATCTTACCGCTGTTGAGATCCAGTTCGATGTAACCCACTCGTGCACCCAACTGATCTTCAGCA
TCTTTTACTTTCACCAGCGTTTCTGGGTGAGCAAAAACAGGAAGGCAAAATGCCGCAAAAAAGGGAATAA
GGGCGACACGGAAATGTTGAATACTCATACTCTTCCTTTTTCAATATTATTGAAGCATTTATCAGGGTTA
TTGTCTCATGAGCGGATACATATTTGAATGTATTTAGAAAAATAAACAAATAGGGGTTCCGCGCACATTT
CCCCGAAAAGTGCCACCTGACGTCGACGGATCGGGAGATCTCCCGATCCCCTATGGTGCACTCTCAGTAC
AATCTGCTCTGATGCCGCATAGTTAAGCCAGTATCTGCTCCCTGCTTGTGTGTTGGAGGTCGCTGAGTAG
TGCGCGAGCAAAATTTAAGCTACAACAAGGCAAGGCTTGACCGACAATTGCATGAAGAATCTGCTTAGGG
TTAGGCGTTTTGCGCTGCTTCGCGATGTACGGGCCAGATATACGCGTT
